Addgene plasmid #186082: pTR-455 tNGFR-P2A-WAS
Purpose: Knockin of truncated NGFR to target gene
Depositing lab: Alexander Marson. Depositing organization: J. David Gladstone Institutes. Publication: High-yield genome engineering in primary cells using a hybrid ssDNA repair template and small-molecule cocktails. Shy BR, Vykunta VS, Ha A, Talbot A, Roth TL, Nguyen DN, Pfeifer WG, Chen YY, Blaeschke F, Shifrut E, Vedova S, Mamedov MR, Chung JJ, Li H, Yu R, Wu D, Wolf J, Martin TG, Castro CE, Ye L, Esensten JH, Eyquem J, Marson A. Nat Biotechnol. 2022 Aug 25:10.1038/s41587-022-01418-8. doi: 10.1038/s41587-022-01418-8. PubMed 36008610.
Backbone
  Vector backbone: PUC19
  Vector type: CRISPR
Growth in bacteria
  Bacterial resistance: Ampicillin, 100 μg/mL
  Growth temperature: 37°C
  Growth strain: DH5alpha
  Copy number: High Copy
Gene/Insert
  Gene/Insert name: WAS
  Species: H. sapiens (human)
  Mutation: WT with tNGFR sequence
  Entrez Gene: WAS (a.k.a. IMD2, SCNX, THC, THC1, WASP, WASPA)
  Cloning method: Unknown
Terms and licenses: Academic/Nonprofit Terms; Industry Terms: Not Available to Industry
Depositor comments: Please visit https://www.biorxiv.org/content/10.1101/2021.09.02.458799v1 for bioRxiv preprint.
How to cite: pTR-455 tNGFR-P2A-WAS was a gift from Alexander Marson (Addgene plasmid # 186082 ; http://n2t.net/addgene:186082 ; RRID:Addgene_186082)
