[The description below was written by a language model from this plasmid's Addgene catalogue record and pLannotate feature annotations shown in this document.]
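Description:
pTR-455 tNGFR-P2A-WAS is a 4.4 kb pUC19-based plasmid catalogued as a CRISPR vector. It serves as a homology-directed repair donor for knocking a truncated nerve growth factor receptor (tNGFR) marker into the human WAS locus. It is propagated in E. coli at high copy from the ColE1/pUC origin and selected with ampicillin through the AmpR (β-lactamase) gene and its promoter. Remnants of the pUC19 cloning region (lacZα fragment, partial MCS, lac promoter and operator, CAP site) flank the insert and have no role in the payload.

The annotated insert contains a partial human NGFR coding sequence of about 0.9 kb, consistent with a truncated receptor that is displayed on the cell surface but lacks its signalling domain. It is followed directly by a short fragment of the WAS coding sequence. The construct name indicates a P2A self-cleaving peptide between the two, although the feature table does not annotate it separately. No mammalian promoter is annotated, which fits a design in which the integrated cassette is expressed from the endogenous WAS promoter: tNGFR is fused in frame ahead of the WAS reading frame, and P2A ribosomal skipping then yields separate tNGFR and wild-type WASP proteins. The unannotated stretches on either side of the NGFR–WAS features are presumably WAS genomic homology arms, but the record does not state this or give their lengths. No guide RNA or Cas9 is encoded.

The associated work concerns high-yield genome engineering of primary cells with hybrid ssDNA repair templates, so the plasmid probably supplies the template sequence for such donors. Surface tNGFR would then allow knock-in efficiency to be measured or edited cells to be enriched.
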