Features (pLannotate 1.2.2; 13 found; start..end, strand, type, name):
      9..44      +  CDS            rop (fragment): Rop protein, which maintains plasmids at low copy number; rop
    146..245     +  misc_feature   bom (fragment): basis of mobility region from pBR322
    251..408     -  CDS            lacZα (fragment): LacZα fragment of β-galactosidase; lacZ fragment
    829..1746    +  CDS            NGFR (fragment): TNR16_HUMAN - Also known as TNFRSF16. Experimental evidence at protein level: Swiss-Prot protein existence level 1. Low affinity receptor which can bind to NGF, BDNF, NTF3, and NTF4. Forms a heterodimeric receptor with SORCS2 that binds the precursor forms of NGF, BDNF and NTF3 with high affinity, and has much lower affinity for mature NGF and BDNF (PubMed:24908487). Plays an important role in differentiation and survival of specific neuronal populations during development (By similarity). Can mediate cell survival as well as cell death of neural cells. Plays a role in the inactivation of RHOA
   1741..1869    +  CDS            WAS (fragment): WASP_HUMAN - Also known as IMD2. Experimental evidence at protein level: Swiss-Prot protein existence level 1. Effector protein for Rho-type GTPases that regulates actin filament reorganization via its interaction with the Arp2/3 complex (PubMed:12235133, PubMed:12769847, PubMed:16275905). Important for efficient actin polymerization (PubMed:8625410, PubMed:12235133, PubMed:16275905). Possible regulator of lymphocyte and platelet function (PubMed:9405671). Mediates actin filament reorganization and the formation of actin pedestals upon infection by pathogenic bacteria (PubMed:18650809). In add
   2141..2173    +  misc_feature   MCS (fragment): pUC18/19 multiple cloning site
   2210..2226    -  protein_bind   lac operator: The lac repressor binds to the lac operator to inhibit transcription in E. coli. This inhibition can be relieved by adding lactose or isopropyl-β-D-thiogalactopyranoside (IPTG). lac repressor encoded by lacI
   2234..2264    -  promoter       lac promoter: promoter for the E. coli lac operon
   2279..2300    -  protein_bind   CAP binding site: CAP binding activates transcription in the presence of cAMP. E. coli catabolite activator protein
   2313..2405    -  CDS            lacI (fragment): lac repressor; lacI; The lac repressor binds to the lac operator to inhibit transcription in E. coli. This inhibition can be relieved by adding lactose or isopropyl-β-D-thiogalactopyranoside (IPTG).
   2588..3176    -  rep_origin     ori: high-copy-number ColE1/pMB1/pBR322/pUC origin of replication
   3347..4207    -  CDS            AmpR: β-lactamase; bla; confers resistance to ampicillin, carbenicillin, and related antibiotics
   4208..4312    -  promoter       AmpR promoter: bla
>Addgene plasmid #186082 | pTR-455 tNGFR-P2A-WAS | addgene full sequence | sequence record 367448 | Addgene NGS Result
CCTTTCGTCTCGCGCGTTTCGGTGATGACGGTGAAAACCTCTGACACATGCAGCTCCCGGAGACGGTCAC
AGCTTGTCTGTAAGCGGATGCCGGGAGCAGACAAGCCCGTCAGGGCGCGTCAGCGGGTGTTGGCGGGTGT
CGGGGCTGGCTTAACTATGCGGCATCAGAGCAGATTGTACTGAGAGTGCACCATATGCGGTGTGAAATAC
CGCACAGATGCGTAAGGAGAAAATACCGCATCAGGCGCCATTCGCCATTCAGGCTGCGCAACTGTTGGGA
AGGGCGATCGGTGCGGGCCTCTTCGCTATTACGCCAGCTGGCGAAAGGGGGATGTGCTGCAAGGCGATTA
AGTTGGGTAACGCCAGGGTTTTCCCAGTCACGACGTTGTAAAACGACGGCCAGTGAATTCGAGCTCGGTA
CCCGGGGAAGGTGCTTTAGAAAGGAGGCCACCCAGGCCCATGACTACTCCTTGCCACAGGGAGCCCTGCA
CACAGATGTGCTAAGCTCTCGCTGCCAGCCAGAGGGAGGAGGGTCTGAGCCAGTCAGAAGGAGATGGGCC
CCAGAGAGTAAGAAAGGGGGAGGAGGACCCAAGCTGATCCAAAAGGTGGGTCTAAGCAGTCAAGTGGAGG
AGGGTTCCAATCTGATGGCGGAGGGCCCAAGCTCAGCCTAACGAGGAGGCCAGGCCCACCAAGGGGCCCC
TGGAGGACTTGTTTCCCTTGTCCCTTGTGGTTTTTTGCATTTCCTGTTCCCTTGCTGCTCATTGCGGAAG
TTCCTCTTCTTACCCTGCACCCAGAGCCTCGCCAGAGAAGACAAGGGCAGAAAGCACCATGGGGGCAGGT
GCCACTGGCCGCGCCATGGACGGGCCGCGCCTGCTGCTGTTGCTGCTTCTGGGGGTGTCCCTTGGAGGTG
CCAAGGAGGCATGCCCCACAGGCCTGTACACACACAGCGGTGAGTGCTGCAAAGCCTGCAACCTGGGCGA
GGGTGTGGCCCAGCCTTGTGGAGCCAACCAGACCGTGTGTGAGCCCTGCCTGGACAGCGTGACGTTCTCC
GACGTGGTGAGCGCGACCGAGCCGTGCAAGCCGTGCACCGAGTGCGTGGGGCTCCAGAGCATGTCGGCGC
CATGCGTGGAGGCCGACGACGCCGTGTGCCGCTGCGCCTACGGCTACTACCAGGATGAGACGACTGGGCG
CTGCGAGGCGTGCCGCGTGTGCGAGGCGGGCTCGGGCCTCGTGTTCTCCTGCCAGGACAAGCAGAACACC
GTGTGCGAGGAGTGCCCCGACGGCACGTATTCCGACGAGGCCAACCACGTGGACCCGTGCCTGCCCTGCA
CCGTGTGCGAGGACACCGAGCGCCAGCTCCGCGAGTGCACACGCTGGGCCGACGCCGAGTGCGAGGAGAT
CCCTGGCCGTTGGATTACACGGTCCACACCCCCAGAGGGCTCGGACAGCACAGCCCCCAGCACCCAGGAG
CCTGAGGCACCTCCAGAACAAGACCTCATAGCCAGCACGGTGGCAGGTGTGGTGACCACAGTGATGGGCA
GCTCCCAGCCCGTGGTGACCCGAGGCACCACCGACAACCTCATCCCTGTCTATTGCTCCATCCTGGCTGC
TGTGGTTGTGGGTCTTGTGGCCTACATAGCCTTCAAGAGGTGGAACAGCCGCGCCAAGCGCTCGGGTTCG
GGTGCCACCAACTTCAGCCTGCTGAAGCAGGCCGGCGACGTGGAGGAGAACCCCGGCCCCAGTGGGGGCC
CAATGGGAGGAAGGCCCGGGGGCCGAGGAGCACCAGCGGTTCAGCAGAACATACCCTCCACCCTCCTCCA
GGACCACGAGAACCAGCGACTCTTTGAGATGCTTGGACGAAAATGCTTGGTGAGCTGGGGATCTCCTGCC
CCCGCCCCGTCCCCACCGTTTCTTCCTCTTCCTCTCCTCCTTCTCTCTCTTCCCCTCCTCCCGCTCCTCC
TTTCCCTCTCCATCATCTCCTCTCCTAGAATTTCCCGTCATAATCCACCCTTCCCAGGAAGATCTCAATG
TCTACTTGCCTTCCCTCTGGCTGCAGCTCTTCCTTTGGGCCCATGACTGTCATGAGGCAGGAAGGACCAG
GTCTGGCTCCAAGACCTTGTGGCTACCCCTGACCAGACTCTCCTCTAGAGTCGACCTGCAGGCATGCAAG
CTTGGCGTAATCATGGTCATAGCTGTTTCCTGTGTGAAATTGTTATCCGCTCACAATTCCACACAACATA
CGAGCCGGAAGCATAAAGTGTAAAGCCTGGGGTGCCTAATGAGTGAGCTAACTCACATTAATTGCGTTGC
GCTCACTGCCCGCTTTCCAGTCGGGAAACCTGTCGTGCCAGCTGCATTAATGAATCGGCCAACGCGCGGG
GAGAGGCGGTTTGCGTATTGGGCGCTCTTCCGCTTCCTCGCTCACTGACTCGCTGCGCTCGGTCGTTCGG
CTGCGGCGAGCGGTATCAGCTCACTCAAAGGCGGTAATACGGTTATCCACAGAATCAGGGGATAACGCAG
GAAAGAACATGTGAGCAAAAGGCCAGCAAAAGGCCAGGAACCGTAAAAAGGCCGCGTTGCTGGCGTTTTT
CCATAGGCTCCGCCCCCCTGACGAGCATCACAAAAATCGACGCTCAAGTCAGAGGTGGCGAAACCCGACA
GGACTATAAAGATACCAGGCGTTTCCCCCTGGAAGCTCCCTCGTGCGCTCTCCTGTTCCGACCCTGCCGC
TTACCGGATACCTGTCCGCCTTTCTCCCTTCGGGAAGCGTGGCGCTTTCTCATAGCTCACGCTGTAGGTA
TCTCAGTTCGGTGTAGGTCGTTCGCTCCAAGCTGGGCTGTGTGCACGAACCCCCCGTTCAGCCCGACCGC
TGCGCCTTATCCGGTAACTATCGTCTTGAGTCCAACCCGGTAAGACACGACTTATCGCCACTGGCAGCAG
CCACTGGTAACAGGATTAGCAGAGCGAGGTATGTAGGCGGTGCTACAGAGTTCTTGAAGTGGTGGCCTAA
CTACGGCTACACTAGAAGAACAGTATTTGGTATCTGCGCTCTGCTGAAGCCAGTTACCTTCGGAAAAAGA
GTTGGTAGCTCTTGATCCGGCAAACAAACCACCGCTGGTAGCGGTGGTTTTTTTGTTTGCAAGCAGCAGA
TTACGCGCAGAAAAAAAGGATCTCAAGAAGATCCTTTGATCTTTTCTACGGGGTCTGACGCTCAGTGGAA
CGAAAACTCACGTTAAGGGATTTTGGTCATGAGATTATCAAAAAGGATCTTCACCTAGATCCTTTTAAAT
TAAAAATGAAGTTTTAAATCAATCTAAAGTATATATGAGTAAACTTGGTCTGACAGTTACCAATGCTTAA
TCAGTGAGGCACCTATCTCAGCGATCTGTCTATTTCGTTCATCCATAGTTGCCTGACTCCCCGTCGTGTA
GATAACTACGATACGGGAGGGCTTACCATCTGGCCCCAGTGCTGCAATGATACCGCGAGACCCACGCTCA
CCGGCTCCAGATTTATCAGCAATAAACCAGCCAGCCGGAAGGGCCGAGCGCAGAAGTGGTCCTGCAACTT
TATCCGCCTCCATCCAGTCTATTAATTGTTGCCGGGAAGCTAGAGTAAGTAGTTCGCCAGTTAATAGTTT
GCGCAACGTTGTTGCCATTGCTACAGGCATCGTGGTGTCACGCTCGTCGTTTGGTATGGCTTCATTCAGC
TCCGGTTCCCAACGATCAAGGCGAGTTACATGATCCCCCATGTTGTGCAAAAAAGCGGTTAGCTCCTTCG
GTCCTCCGATCGTTGTCAGAAGTAAGTTGGCCGCAGTGTTATCACTCATGGTTATGGCAGCACTGCATAA
TTCTCTTACTGTCATGCCATCCGTAAGATGCTTTTCTGTGACTGGTGAGTACTCAACCAAGTCATTCTGA
GAATAGTGTATGCGGCGACCGAGTTGCTCTTGCCCGGCGTCAATACGGGATAATACCGCGCCACATAGCA
GAACTTTAAAAGTGCTCATCATTGGAAAACGTTCTTCGGGGCGAAAACTCTCAAGGATCTTACCGCTGTT
GAGATCCAGTTCGATGTAACCCACTCGTGCACCCAACTGATCTTCAGCATCTTTTACTTTCACCAGCGTT
TCTGGGTGAGCAAAAACAGGAAGGCAAAATGCCGCAAAAAAGGGAATAAGGGCGACACGGAAATGTTGAA
TACTCATACTCTTCCTTTTTCAATATTATTGAAGCATTTATCAGGGTTATTGTCTCATGAGCGGATACAT
ATTTGAATGTATTTAGAAAAATAAACAAATAGGGGTTCCGCGCACATTTCCCCGAAAAGTGCCACCTGAC
GTCTAAGAAACCATTATTATCATGACATTAACCTATAAAAATAGGCGTATCACGAGGC
